>Addgene plasmid #236862 | NanoLuc-NRAS (Q61R)-CRAF RBD-HaloTag BiBRET Vector | addgene full sequence | sequence record 471854 | Addgene NGS Result
GGCATGCAAGCTGATTTGGCTGCTGCCACCGCTGAGCAAGGCCGCTTCGAGCAGACATGATAAGATACAT
TGATGAGTTTGGACAAACCACAACTAGAATGCAGTGAAAAAAATGCTTTATTTGTGAAATTTGTGATGCT
ATTGCTTTATTTGTAACCATTATAAGCTGCAATAAACAAGTTAACAACAACAATTGCATTCATTTTATGT
TTCAGGTTCAGGGGGAGATGTGGGAGGTTTTTTTAAGCAAGTAAAACCTCTACAAATGTGGTAAAATCTT
AATTAAGAATTCTAATATAACTTCGTATAGCATACATTATACGAAGTTATGGATCCACTGTTGACAATTA
ATCATCGGCATAGTATATCGGCATAGTATAATACGACAAGGTGAGGAACTAAACCCAGGAGGCAGATCAT
GATTGAACAAGATGGATTGCACGCAGGTTCTCCGGCCGCTTGGGTGGAGAGGCTATTCGGCTATGACTGG
GCACAACAGACAATCGGCTGCTCTGATGCCGCCGTGTTCCGGCTGTCAGCGCAGGGGCGCCCGGTTCTTT
TTGTCAAGACCGACCTGTCCGGTGCCCTGAATGAACTGCAGGACGAGGCAGCGCGGCTATCGTGGCTGGC
CACGACGGGCGTTCCTTGCGCAGCTGTGCTCGACGTTGTCACTGAAGCGGGAAGGGACTGGCTGCTATTG
GGCGAAGTGCCGGGGCAGGATCTCCTGTCATCTCACCTTGCTCCTGCCGAGAAAGTATCCATCATGGCTG
ATGCAATGCGGCGGCTGCATACGCTTGATCCGGCTACCTGCCCATTCGACCACCAAGCGAAACATCGCAT
CGAGCGAGCACGTACTCGGATGGAAGCCGGTCTTGTCGATCAGGATGATCTGGACGAAGAGCATCAGGGG
CTCGCGCCAGCCGAACTGTTCGCCAGGCTCAAGGCGCGCATGCCCGACGGCGAGGATCTCGTCGTGACCC
ATGGCGATGCCTGCTTGCCGAATATCATGGTGGAAAATGGCCGCTTTTCTGGATTCATCGACTGTGGCCG
GCTGGGTGTGGCGGACCGCTATCAGGACATAGCGTTGGCTACCCGTGATATTGCTGAAGAGCTTGGCGGC
GAATGGGCTGACCGCTTCCTCGTGCTTTACGGTATCGCCGCTCCCGATTCGCAGCGCATCGCCTTCTATC
GCCTTCTTGACGAGTTCTTCTGATTCGAAATGACCGACCAAGCGACGCCCAACCGGTATCAGCTCACTCA
AAGGCGGTAATACGGTTATCCACAGAATCAGGGGATAACGCAGGAAAGAACATGTGAGCAAAAGGCCAGC
AAAAGGCCAGGAACCGTAAAAAGGCCGCGTTGCTGGCGTTTTTCCATAGGCTCCGCCCCCCTGACGAGCA
TCACAAAAATCGACGCTCAAGTCAGAGGTGGCGAAACCCGACAGGACTATAAAGATACCAGGCGTTTCCC
CCTGGAAGCTCCCTCGTGCGCTCTCCTGTTCCGACCCTGCCGCTTACCGGATACCTGTCCGCCTTTCTCC
CTTCGGGAAGCGTGGCGCTTTCTCATAGCTCACGCTGTAGGTATCTCAGTTCGGTGTAGGTCGTTCGCTC
CAAGCTGGGCTGTGTGCACGAACCCCCCGTTCAGCCCGACCGCTGCGCCTTATCCGGTAACTATCGTCTT
GAGTCCAACCCGGTAAGACACGACTTATCGCCACTGGCAGCAGCCACTGGTAACAGGATTAGCAGAGCGA
GGTATGTAGGCGGTGCTACAGAGTTCTTGAAGTGGTGGCCTAACTACGGCTACACTAGAAGGACAGTATT
TGGTATCTGCGCTCTGCTGAAGCCAGTTACCTTCGGAAAAAGAGTTGGTAGCTCTTGATCCGGCAAACAA
ACCACCGCTGGTAGCGGTGGTTTTTTTGTTTGCAAGCAGCAGATTACGCGCAGAAAAAAAGGATTTCAAG
AAGATCCTTTGATCTTTTCTACGGGGTCTGACGCTCAGTGGAACGAAAACTCACGTTAAGGGATTTTGGT
CATGAGATTATCAAAAAGGATCTTCACCTAGATCCTTTTATAGTCCGGAATCGTCACACAAAAAACCAAC
ACACAGATGTAATGAAAATAAAGATATTTTATTGCGGCCATCGTGATGGCTAGAGTTTAGCCCTCCCACA
CATAACCAGAGGGCAGCAATTCACGAATCCCAACTGCCGTCGGCTGTCCATCACTGTCCTTCACTATGGC
TTTGATCCCAGGATGCAGATCGAGAAGCACCTGTCGGCACCGTCCGCAGGGGCTCAAGATGCCCCTGTTC
TCATTTCCGATCGCGACGATACAAGTCAGGTTGCCAGCTGCCGCAGCAGCAGCAGTGCCCAGCACCACGA
GTTCTGCACAAGGTCCCCCAGTAAAATGATATACATTGACACCAGTGAAGATGCGGCCGTCGCTAGAGAG
AGCTGCGCTGGCGACGCTGTAGTCTTCAGAGATGGGGATGCTGTTGATTGTAGCCGTTGCTCTTTCAATG
AGGGTGGATTCTTCTTGAGACAAAGGCTTGGCCATGGTGGCGCTAGTGTCAGAAGAATCGAGCTTTTTGC
AAAAGCCTAGGCCTCCAAAAAAGCCTCCTCACTACTTCTGGAATAGCTCAGAGGCCGAGGCGGCCTCGGC
CTCTGCATAAATAAAAAAAATTAGTCAGCCATGGGGCGGAGAATGGGCGGAACTGGGCGGAGTTAGGGGC
GGGATGGGCGGAGTTAGGGGCGGGACTATGGTTGCTGACTAATTGAGATGCATGCTTTGCATACTTCTGC
CTGCTGGGGAGCCTGGGGACTTTCCACACCTGGTTGCTGACTAATTGAGATGCATGCTTTGCATACTTCT
GCCTGCTGGGGAGCCTGGGGACTTTCCACACCCTAACTGACACACATTCCACAGCTGGTTCTTTCCGCCT
CAGAAGGTACCTAACCAAGTTCCTCTTTCAGAGGTTATTTCAGGCCATGGTGCTGCGCAAGACGCGTTAA
TTAAGACGTCGGCAGTGAAAAAAATGCTTTATTTGTGAAATTTGTGATGCTATTGCTTTATTTGTAACCA
TTATAAGCTGCAATAAACAAGTTAACAACAACAATTGCATTCATTTTATGTTTCAGGTTCAGGGGGAGGT
GTGGGAGGTTTTTTAAAGCAAGTAAAACCTCTACAAATGTGGTATGGCTGATTATGATCCGCGGCCGCAA
TACGTCGACGTTATCAGCTGACTTCGTACGAGAGCCTAGGTGTTTCTAGAGGATCCCCGGGTACCGAGCC
CGAATTCGTTTAAACTTACATCACCACACATGGCAATCCCATACAACCCTGAGTCCCATCATCACTGCTG
TTGAGTTTTTTCATTCGGTACTGGCGTATTTCTCTTACCAGTGTGTAAAAAGCATCTTCAACACCCTGTC
TGGTCTTGGCTGAGGTTTCAATGAATGGAATCCCGTAACTCTTGGCCAGTTCGTGGGCTTGTTTTGTATC
AACTGTCCTTGTTGGCAAATCACACTTGTTTCCCACTAGCACCATAGGTACATCATCCGAGTCTTTTACT
CGCTTAATCTGCTCCCTGTAGAGGTTAATATCCGCAAATGACTTGCTATTATTGATGGCAAATACACAGA
GGAAGCCTTCGCCTGTCCTCATGTATTGGTCTCTCATGGCACTGTACTCTTCTCGTCCAGCTGTATCCAG
TATGTCCAACAAACAGGTTTCACCATCTATAACCACTTGTTTTCTGTAAGAATCCTCTATGGTGGGATCA
TATTCATCTACAAAGTGGTTCTGGATTAGCTGGATTGTCAGTGCGCTTTTCCCAACACCACCTGCTCCAA
CCACCACCAGTTTGTACTCAGTCATGGCGATCGCGCCGCTCGAGCCCGCCAGAATGCGTTCGCACAGCCG
CCAGCCGGTCACTCCGTTGATGGTTACTCGGAACAGCAGGGAGCCGTCGGGGTTGATCAGGCGCTCGTCG
ATAATTTTGTTGCCGTTCCACAGGGTCCCTGTTACAGTGATCTTTTTGCCGTCGAACACGGCGATGCCTT
CATACGGCCGTCCGAAATAGTCGATCATGTTCGGCGTAACCCCGTCGATTACCAGTGTGCCATAGTGCAG
GATCACCTTAAAGTGATGATCATCCACAGGGTACACCACCTTAAAAATTTTTTCGATCTGGCCCATTTGG
TCGCCGCTCAGACCTTCATACGGGATGATGACATGGATGTCGATCTTCAGCCCATTTTCACCGCTCAGGA
CAATCCTTTGGATCGGAGTTACGGACACCCCGAGATTCTGAAACAAACTGGACACACCTCCCTGTTCAAG
GACTTGGTCCAGGTTGTAGCCGGCTGTCTGTCGCCAGTCCCCAACGAAATCTTCGAGTGTGAAGACCATG
GTGAGCGCTAGCTGCAAAAAGAACAAGTAGCTTGTATTCTATAGTGTCACCTAAATGGGCGATCTGACGG
TTCACTAAACCAGCTCTGCTTATATAGGCCTCCCTGGCGCGCCACTAGTTATTAATAGTAATCAATTACG
GGGTCATTAGTTCATAGCCCATATATGGAGTTCCGCGTTACATAACTTACGGTAAATGGCCCGCCTGGCT
GACCGCCCAACGACCCCCGCCCATTGACGTCAATAATGACGTATGTTCCCATAGTAACGCCAATAGGGAC
TTTCCATTGACGTCAATGGGTGGAGTATTTACGGTAAACTGCCCACTTGGCAGTACATCAAGTGTATCAT
ATGCCAAGTCCGCCCCCTATTGACGTCAATGACGGTAAATGGCCCGCCTGGCATTATGCCCAGTACATGA
CCTTACGGGACTTTCCTACTTGGCAGTACATCTACGTATTAGTCATCGCTATTACCATGGTGATGCGGTT
TTGGCAGTACACCAATGGGCGTGGATAGCGGTTTGACTCACGGGGATTTCCAAGTCTCCACCCCATTGAC
GTCAATGGGAGTTTGTTTTGGCACCAAAATCAACGGGACTTTCCAAAATGTCGTAATAACCCCGCCCCGT
TGACGCAAATGGGCGGTAGGCGTGTACGGTGGGAGGTCTATATAAGCAGAGCTGGTTTAGTGAACCGTCA
GATCACTAGAAGCTTTATTGCGGTAGTTTATCACAGTTAAATTGCTAACGCAGTCAGTGCTTCTGACACA
ACAGTCTCGAACTTAAGCTGCAGAAGTTGGTCGTGAGGCACTGGGCAGGTAAGTATCAAGGTTACAAGAC
AGGTTTAAGGAGACCAATAGAAACTGGGCTTGTCGAGACAGAGAAGACTCTTGCGTTTCTGATAGGCACC
TATTGGTCTTACTGACATCCACTTTGCCTTTCTCTCCACAGGTGTCCACTCCCAGTTCAATTACAGCTCT
TAAGGCTAGAGTATTAATACGACTCACTATAGGGCTAGCGATCGCCATGCCTTCTAAGACAAGCAACACT
ATCCGTGTTTTCTTGCCGAACAAGCAAAGAACAGTGGTCAATGTGCGAAATGGAATGAGCTTGCATGACT
GCCTTATGAAAGCACTCAAGGTGAGGGGCCTGCAACCAGAGTGCTGTGCAGTGTTCAGACTTCTCCACGA
ACACAAAGGTAAAAAAGCACGCTTAGATTGGAATACTGATGCTGCGTCTTTGATTGGAGAAGAACTTCAA
GTAGATTTCCTGGATCATGTTTCTCTCGAGCCAACCACTGAGGATCTGTACTTTCAGAGCGATAACGATG
GATCCGAAATCGGTACTGGCTTTCCATTCGACCCCCATTATGTGGAAGTCCTGGGCGAGCGCATGCACTA
CGTCGATGTTGGTCCGCGCGATGGCACCCCTGTGCTGTTCCTGCACGGTAACCCGACCTCCTCCTACGTG
TGGCGCAACATCATCCCGCATGTTGCACCGACCCATCGCTGCATTGCTCCAGACCTGATCGGTATGGGCA
AATCCGACAAACCAGACCTGGGTTATTTCTTCGACGACCACGTCCGCTTCATGGATGCCTTCATCGAAGC
CCTGGGTCTGGAAGAGGTCGTCCTGGTCATTCACGACTGGGGCTCCGCTCTGGGTTTCCACTGGGCCAAG
CGCAATCCAGAGCGCGTCAAAGGTATTGCATTTATGGAGTTCATCCGCCCTATCCCGACCTGGGACGAAT
GGCCAGAATTTGCCCGCGAGACCTTCCAGGCCTTCCGCACCACCGACGTCGGCCGCAAGCTGATCATCGA
TCAGAACGTTTTTATCGAGGGTACGCTGCCGATGGGTGTCGTCCGCCCGCTGACTGAAGTCGAGATGGAC
CATTACCGCGAGCCGTTCCTGAATCCTGTTGACCGCGAGCCACTGTGGCGCTTCCCAAACGAGCTGCCAA
TCGCCGGTGAGCCAGCGAACATCGTCGCGCTGGTCGAAGAATACATGGACTGGCTGCACCAGTCCCCTGT
CCCGAAGCTGCTGTTCTGGGGCACCCCAGGCGTTCTGATCCCACCGGCCGAAGCCGCTCGCCTGGCCAAA
AGCCTGCCTAACTGCAAGGCTGTGGACATCGGCCCGGGTCTGAATCTGCTGCAAGAAGACAACCCGGACC
TGATCGGCAGCGAGATCGCGCGCTGGCTGTCTACTCTGGAGATTTCCGGTTAATAGAATTCTAGAGTCGA
CCTGCA
Features (pLannotate 1.2.2; 24 found; start..end, strand, type, name):
     61..182     -  polyA_signal   SV40 poly(A) signal: SV40 polyadenylation signal
    205..273     -  CDS            large T antigen (fragment): large T antigen from SV40 (simian virus 40)
    297..330     +  protein_bind   loxP: Cre-mediated recombination occurs in the 8-bp core sequence (GCATACAT). Cre recombinase
    340..387     +  promoter       EM7 promoter: synthetic bacterial promoter&nbsp
    419..1210    +  CDS            neo: KKA2_KLEPN - Also known as kan, nptII. Experimental evidence at protein level: Swiss-Prot protein existence level 1. Resistance to kanamycin, neomycin, paromomycin, ribostamycin, butirosin and gentamicin B. From Klebsiella pneumoniae.
   1371..1959    -  rep_origin     ori: high-copy-number ColE1/pMB1/pBR322/pUC origin of replication
   2085..2133    -  polyA_signal   poly(A) signal: synthetic polyadenylation signal
   2157..2555    -  CDS            BSD: blasticidin S deaminase; Aspergillus terreus BSD; confers resistance to blasticidin
   2586..2943    -  promoter       SV40 promoter: SV40 enhancer and early promoter
   3022..3103    -  polyA_signal   SV40 poly(A) signal: SV40 polyadenylation signal
   3126..3209    -  CDS            large T antigen (fragment): large T antigen from SV40 (simian virus 40)
   3265..3297    -  misc_feature   MCS (fragment): pUC18/19 multiple cloning site
   3309..3875    -  CDS            NRAS: RASN_HUMAN - Also known as HRAS1. Experimental evidence at protein level: Swiss-Prot protein existence level 1. Ras proteins bind GDP/GTP and possess intrinsic GTPase activity. From Homo sapiens (Human).
   3897..4409    -  CDS            Nluc: NanoLuc® luciferase human codon-optimized
   4448..4466    -  promoter       SP6 promoter: promoter for bacteriophage SP6 RNA polymerase
   4492..4514    -  promoter       minimal CMV promoter (fragment): human cytomegalovirus (CMV) immediate early promoter
   4524..4889    +  enhancer       CMV enhancer: human cytomegalovirus immediate early enhancer
   4891..5090    +  promoter       CMV promoter: human cytomegalovirus (CMV) immediate early promoter
   5229..5361    +  intron         chimeric intron: chimera between introns from human β-globin and immunoglobulin heavy chain genes
   5405..5423    +  promoter       T7 promoter: promoter for bacteriophage T7 RNA polymerase
   5440..5697    +  CDS            RAF1 (fragment): RAF1_HUMAN - Also known as RAF. Experimental evidence at protein level: Swiss-Prot protein existence level 1. Serine/threonine-protein kinase that acts as a regulatory link between the membrane-associated Ras GTPases and the MAPK/ERK cascade, and this critical regulatory link functions as a switch determining cell fate decisions including proliferation, differentiation, apoptosis, survival and oncogenic transformation. RAF1 activation initiates a mitogen-activated protein kinase (MAPK) cascade that comprises a sequential phosphorylation of the dual-specific MAPK kinases (MAP2K1/MEK1 and MAP2K2
   5710..5730    +  CDS            TEV site: tobacco etch virus (TEV) protease recognition and cleavage site
   5746..6629    +  CDS            HaloTag® (fragment): modified bacterial dehalogenase that forms covalent bonds with chloroalkane derivatives
   6640..12      +  misc_feature   MCS (fragment) (across the origin): pUC18/19 multiple cloning site
