[The description below was written by a language model from this plasmid's Addgene catalogue record and pLannotate feature annotations shown in this document.]
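Description:
NanoLuc-NRAS (Q61R)-CRAF RBD-HaloTag BiBRET Vector is a 6.7 kb mammalian expression plasmid assembled from two Promega BiBRET backbones (a HaloTag CMV-Blast vector and a NanoLuc CMV-Neo "balanced" vector). It is maintained in E. coli at high copy from a ColE1/pUC-type origin. Bacterial selection is with kanamycin, through an EM7-driven neo/nptII gene that has a single annotated loxP site just upstream. For selection in mammalian cells it carries a blasticidin S deaminase cassette driven by the SV40 enhancer/early promoter and ended by a synthetic poly(A) signal.

Despite the hyphenated name, the feature table shows two separate, divergently oriented expression units rather than one continuous fusion. A central CMV enhancer is flanked on one side by the full CMV promoter. This is followed by a chimeric β-globin/immunoglobulin intron and a T7 promoter, and drives a fragment of human RAF1 (the CRAF Ras-binding domain) joined through a TEV protease site to C-terminal HaloTag, with an SV40 poly(A) signal downstream. On the opposite strand, a minimal CMV promoter fragment and an SP6 promoter precede NanoLuc luciferase fused to the N-terminus of human NRAS carrying the oncogenic Q61R mutation, again with an SV40 poly(A) signal. The weaker minimal promoter on the donor side presumably underlies the "balanced" designation, although the record does not say so.

Delivering both partners on one plasmid allows bioluminescence resonance energy transfer from NanoLuc-NRAS(Q61R) to a fluorescent chloroalkane ligand bound to HaloTag. The signal reports the NRAS–CRAF RBD interaction in live cells. The record states only the expression purpose, so uses such as testing compounds that disrupt the interaction are inferred.
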