Addgene plasmid #236862: NanoLuc-NRAS (Q61R)-CRAF RBD-HaloTag BiBRET Vector
Purpose: Express NanoLuc(R)-NRAS (Q61R)-CRAF RBD-HaloTag(R) in Mammalian Cells under a CMV promoter
Depositing lab: Promega Corporation.
Backbone
  Vector backbone: pFC221K HaloTag(R) CMV-Blast BiBRET Vector and pFN224C NanoLuc(R) CMV-Neo BiBRET-Balanced Vector
  Vector type: Mammalian Expression
  Selectable markers: Blasticidin
Growth in bacteria
  Bacterial resistance: Kanamycin, 50 μg/mL
  Growth temperature: 37°C
  Growth strain: DH5alpha
  Copy number: High Copy
Gene/Insert 1
  Gene/Insert name: NRAS
  Species: H. sapiens (human)
  Mutation: Q61R
  Entrez Gene: NRAS (a.k.a. ALPS4, CMNS, KRAS, N-ras, NCMS, NRAS1, NS6)
  Promoter: CMV
  Tag / fusion protein: NanoLuc (R) (N terminal on backbone)
  Cloning method: Other
Gene/Insert 2
  Gene/Insert name: cRAF(RBD)
  Species: H. sapiens (human)
  Entrez Gene: RAF1 (a.k.a. CMD1NN, CRAF, NS5, Raf-1, c-Raf)
  Tag / fusion protein: HaloTag (R) (C terminal on backbone)
Terms and licenses: Academic/Nonprofit Terms; Industry Terms
How to cite: NanoLuc-NRAS (Q61R)-CRAF RBD-HaloTag BiBRET Vector was a gift from Promega Corporation (Addgene plasmid # 236862 ; http://n2t.net/addgene:236862 ; RRID:Addgene_236862)
